>Addgene plasmid #185657 | pCW57.1-MCU-Flag-TetOFF | addgene full sequence | sequence record 367130 | Addgene Partial NGS Result
TTTTAAAAGAAAAGGGGGGATTGGGGGGTACAGTGCAGGGGAAAGAATAGTAGACATAATAGCAACAGAC
ATACAAACTAAAGAATTACAAAAACAAATTACAAAAATTCAAAATTTTCGGGTTTATTACAGGGACAGCA
GAGATCCACTTTGGCCGCGAATCGATATGTCGAGTTTACTCCCTATCAGTGATAGAGAACGTATGTCGAG
TTTACTCCCTATCAGTGATAGAGAACGATGTCGAGTTTACTCCCTATCAGTGATAGAGAACGTATGTCGA
GTTTACTCCCTATCAGTGATAGAGAACGTATGTCGAGTTTACTCCCTATCAGTGATAGAGAACGTATGTC
GAGTTTATCCCTATCAGTGATAGAGAACGTATGTCGAGTTTACTCCCTATCAGTGATAGAGAACGTATGT
CGAGGTAGGCGTGTACGGTGGGAGGCCTATATAAGCAGAGCTCGTTTAGTGAACCGTCAGATCGCCTGGA
GAATTGGCTAGCATGGCGGCCGCCGCAGGTAGATCGCTCCTGCTGCTCCTCTCCTCTCGGGGCGGCGGCG
GCGGGGGCGCCGGCGGCTGCGGGGCGCTGACTGCCGGCTGCTTCCCTGGGCTGGGCGTCAGCCGCCACCG
GCAGCAGCAGCACCACCGGACGGTACACCAGAGGATCGCTTCCTGGCAGAATTTGGGAGCTGTTTATTGC
AGCACTGTTGTGCCCTCTGATGATGTTACAGTGGTTTATCAAAATGGGTTACCTGTGATATCTGTGAGGC
TACCATCCCGGCGTGAACGCTGTCAGTTCACACTCAAGCCTATCTCTGACTCTGTTGGTGTATTTTTACG
ACAACTGCAAGAAGAGGATCGGGGAATTGACAGAGTTGCTATCTATTCACCAGATGGTGTTCGCGTTGCT
GCTTCAACAGGAATAGACCTCCTCCTCCTTGATGACTTTAAGCTGGTCATTAATGACTTAACATACCACG
TACGACCACCAAAAAGAGACCTCTTAAGTCATGAAAATGCAGCAACGCTGAATGATGTAAAGACATTGGT
CCAGCAACTATACACCACACTGTGCATTGAGCAGCACCAGTTAAACAAGGAAAGGGAGCTTATTGAAAGA
CTAGAGGATCTCAAAGAGCAGCTGGCTCCCCTGGAAAAGGTACGAATTGAGATTAGCAGAAAAGCTGAGA
AGAGGACCACTTTGGTGCTATGGGGTGGCCTTGCCTACATGGCCACACAGTTTGGCATTTTGGCCCGGCT
TACCTGGTGGGAATATTCCTGGGACATCATGGAGCCAGTAACATACTTCATCACTTATGGAAGTGCCATG
GCAATGTATGCATATTTTGTAATGACACGCCAGGAATATGTTTATCCAGAAGCCAGAGACAGACAATACT
TACTATTTTTCCATAAAGGAGCCAAAAAGTCACGTTTTGACCTAGAGAAATACAATCAACTCAAGGATGC
AATTGCTCAGGCAGAAATGGACCTTAAGAGACTGAGAGACCCATTACAAGTACATCTGCCTCTCCGACAA
ATTGGTGAAAAAGATTCTAGAGGTGGATCTGGTGGATCTGGTGGATCTATGGATTACAAGGATGACGATG
ACAAGTAACTGCAGCCTATGGCCACTTTGGTAGGGACAGCTTCCCATGGGAAGTGCCCAAAAAGCTTAAA
TATTGAGGTCCGGGGTTGGGGTTGCGCCTTTTCCAAGGCAGCCCTGGGTTTGCGCAGGGACGCGGCTGCT
CTGGGCGTGGTTCCGGGAAACGCAGCGGCGCCGACCCTGGGTCTCGCACATTCTTCACGTCCGTTCGCAG
CGTCACCCGGATCTTCGCCGCTACCCTTGTGGGCCCCCCGGCGACGCTTCCTGCTCCGCCCCTAAGTCGG
GAAGGTTCCTTGCGGTTCGCGGCGTGCCGGACGTGACAAACGGAAGCCGCACGTCTCACTAGTACCCTCG
CAGACGGACAGCGCCAGGGAGCAATGGCAGCGCGCCGACCGCGATGGGCTGTGGCCAATAGCGGCTGCTC
AGCAGGGCGCGCCGAGAGCAGCGGCCGGGAAGGGGCGGTGCGGGAGGCGGGGTGTGGGGCGGTAGTGTGG
GCCCTGTTCCTGCCCGCGCGGTGTTCCGCATTCTGCAAGCCTCCGGAGCGCACGTCGGCAGTCGGCTCCC
TCGTTGACCGAATCACCGACCTCTCTCCCCAGCAATTCACCATGGTTCCTTTGTCTCAAGAAGAATCCAC
CCTCATTGAAAGAGCAACGGCTACAATCAACAGCATCCCCATCTCTGAAGACTACAGCGTCGCCAGCGCA
GCTCTCTCTAGCGACGGCCGCATCTTCACTGGTGTCAATGTATATCATTTTACTGGGGGACCTTGTGCAG
AACTCGTGGTGCTGGGCACTGCTGCTGCTGCGGCAGCTGGCAACCTGACTTGTATCGTCGCGATCGGAAA
TGAGAACAGGGGCATCTTGAGCCCCTGCGGACGGTGCCGACAGGTGCTTCTCGATCTGCATCCTGGGATC
AAAGCCATAGTGAAGGACAGTGATGGACAGCCGACGGCAGTTGGGATTCGTGAATTGCTGCCCTCTGGTT
ATGTGTGGGAGGGCCCCGGTGCCGAAGGTAGAGGTTCTCTCCTCACTTGTGGTGATGTTGAAGAAAACCC
TGGTCCAATGTCTAGACTGGACAAGAGCAAAGTCATAAACTCTGCTCTGGAATTACTCAATGAAGTCGGT
ATCGAAGGCCTGACGACAAGGAAACTCGCTCAAAAGCTGGGAGTTGAGCAGCCTACCCTGTACTGGCACG
TGAAGAACAAGCGGGCCCTGCTCGATGCCCTGGCAATCGAGATGCTGGACAGGCATCATACCCACTTCTG
CCCCCTGGAAGGCGAGTCATGGCAAGACTTTCTGCGGAACAACGCCAAGTCATTCCGCTGTGCTCTCCTC
TCACATCGCGACGGGGCTAAAGTGCATCTCGGCACCCGCCCAACAGAGAAACAGTACGAAACCCTGGAAA
ATCAGCTCGCGTTCCTGTGTCAGCAAGGCTTCTCCCTGGAGAACGCACTGTACGCTCTGTCCGCCGTGGG
CCACTTTACACTGGGCTGCGTATTGGAGGATCAGGAGCATCAAGTAGCAAAAGAGGAAAGAGAGACACCT
ACCACCGATTCTATGCCCCCACTTCTGAGACAAGCAATTGAGCTGTTCGACCATCAGGGAGCCGAACCTG
CCTTCCTTTTCGGCCTGGAACTAATCATATGTGGCCTGGAGAAACAGCTAAAGTGCGAAAGCGGCGGGCC
GGCCGACGCCCTTGACGATTTTGACTTAGACATGCTCCCAGCCGATGCCCTTGACGACTTTGACCTTGAT
ATGCTGCCTGCTGACGCTCTTGACGATTTTGACCTTGACATGCTCCCCGGGTAACTAAGTAAGGATCGAT
CCAAGATATCGTATTCTTAACTATGTTGCTCCTTTTACGCTATGTGGATACGCTGCTTTAATGCCTTTGT
ATCATGCTATTGCTTCCCGTATGGCTTTCATTTTCTCCTCCTTGTATAAATCCTGGTTGCTGTCTCTTTA
TGAGGAGTTGTGGCCCGTTGTCAGGCAACGTGGCGTGGTGTGCACTGTGTTTGCTGACGCAACCCCCACT
GGTTGGGGCATTGCCACCACCTGTCAGCTCCTTTCCGGGACTTTCGCTTTCCCCCTCCCTATTGCCACGG
CGGAACTCATCGCCGCCTGCCTTGCCCGCTGCTGGACAGGGGCTCGGCTGTTGGGCACTGACAATTCCGT
GGTGTTGTCGGGGAAGCTGACGTCCTTTCCATGGCTGCTCGCCTGTGTTGCCACCTGGATTCTGCGCGGG
ACGTCCTTCTGCTACGTCCCTTCGGCCCTCAATCCAGCGGACCTTCCTTCCCGCGGCCTGCTGCCGGCTC
TGCGGCCTCTTCCGCGTCTTCGCCTTCGCCCTCAGACGAGTCGGATCTCCCTTTGGGCCGCCTCCCCGCC
TGTTTCGCCTCGGCGTCCGGACTAGAGGTACCTTTAAGACCAATGACTTACAAGGCAGCTGTAGATCTTA
GCCACTTTTTAAAAGAAAAGGGGGGACTGGAAGGGCTAATTCACTCCCAACGAAGACAAGATCTGCTTTT
TGCTTGTACTGGGTCTCTCTGGTTAGACCAGATCTGAGCCTGGGAGCTCTCTGGCTAACTAGGGAACCCA
CTGCTTAAGCCTCAATAAAGCTTGCCTTGAGTGCTTCAAGTAGTGTGTGCCCGTCTGTTGTGTGACTCTG
GTAACTAGAGATCCCTCAGACCCTTTTAGTCAGTGTGGAAAATCTCTAGCAGTAGTAGTTCATGTCATCT
TATTATTCAGTATTTATAACTTGCAAAGAAATGAATATCAGAGAGTGAGAGGAACTTGTTTATTGCAGCT
TATAATGGTTACAAATAAAGCAATAGCATCACAAATTTCACAAATAAAGCATTTTTTTCACTGCATTCTA
GTTGTGGTTTGTCCAAACTCATCAATGTATCTTATCATGTCTGGCTCTAGCTATCCCGCCCCTAACTCCG
CCCATCCCGCCCCTAACTCCGCCCAGTTCCGCCCATTCTCCGCCCCATGGCTGACTAATTTTTTTTATTT
ATGCAGAGGCCGAGGCCGCCTCGGCCTCTGAGCTATTCCAGAAGTAGTGAGGAGGCTTTTTTGGAGGCCT
TTCAAATATGTATCCGCTCATGAGACAATAACCCTGATAAATGCTTCAATAATATTGAAAAAGGAAGAGT
ATGAGTATTCAACATTTCCGTGTCGCCCTTATTCCCTTTTTTGCGGCATTTTGCCTTCCTGTTTTTGCTC
ACCCAGAAACGCTGGTGAAAGTAAAAGATGCTGAAGATCAGTTGGGTGCACGAGTGGGTTACATCGAACT
GGATCTCAACAGCGGTAAGATCCTTGAGAGTTTTCGCCCCGAAGAACGTTTTCCAATGATGAGCACTTTT
AAAGTTCTGCTATGTGGCGCGGTATTATCCCGTATTGACGCCGGGCAAGAGCAACTCGGTCGCCGCATAC
ACTATTCTCAGAATGACTTGGTTGAGTACTCACCAGTCACAGAAAAGCATCTTACGGATGGCATGACAGT
AAGAGAATTATGCAGTGCTGCCATAACCATGAGTGATAACACTGCGGCCAACTTACTTCTGACAACGATC
GGAGGACCGAAGGAGCTAACCGCTTTTTTGCACAACATGGGGGATCATGTAACTCGCCTTGATCGTTGGG
AACCGGAGCTGAATGAAGCCATACCAAACGACGAGCGTGACACCACGATGCCTGTAGCAATGGCAACAAC
GTTGCGCAAACTATTAACTGGCGAACTACTTACTCTAGCTTCCCGGCAACAATTAATAGACTGGATGGAG
GCGGATAAAGTTGCAGGACCACTTCTGCGCTCGGCCCTTCCGGCTGGCTGGTTTATTGCTGATAAATCTG
GAGCCGGTGAGCGTGGGTCTCGCGGTATCATTGCAGCACTGGGGCCAGATGGTAAGCCCTCCCGTATCGT
AGTTATCTACACGACGGGGAGTCAGGCAACTATGGATGAACGAAATAGACAGATCGCTGAGATAGGTGCC
TCACTGATTAAGCATTGGTAACTGTCAGACCAAGTTTACTCATATATACTTTAGATTGATTTAAAACTTC
ATTTTTAATTTAAAAGGATCTAGGTGAAGATCCTTTTTGATAATCTCATGACCAAAATCCCTTAACGTGA
GTTTTCGTTCCACTGAGCGTCAGACCCCGTAGAAAAGATCAAAGGATCTTCTTGAGATCCTTTTTTTCTG
CGCGTAATCTGCTGCTTGCAAACAAAAAAACCACCGCTACCAGCGGTGGTTTGTTTGCCGGATCAAGAGC
TACCAACTCTTTTTCCGAAGGTAACTGGCTTCAGCAGAGCGCAGATACCAAATACTGTTCTTCTAGTGTA
GCCGTAGTTAGGCCACCACTTCAAGAACTCTGTAGCACCGCCTACATACCTCGCTCTGCTAATCCTGTTA
CCAGTGGCTGCTGCCAGTGGCGATAAGTCGTGTCTTACCGGGTTGGACTCAAGACGATAGTTACCGGATA
AGGCGCAGCGGTCGGGCTGAACGGGGGGTTCGTGCACACAGCCCAGCTTGGAGCGAACGACCTACACCGA
ACTGAGATACCTACAGCGTGAGCTATGAGAAAGCGCCACGCTTCCCGAAGGGAGAAAGGCGGACAGGTAT
CCGGTAAGCGGCAGGGTCGGAACAGGAGAGCGCACGAGGGAGCTTCCAGGGGGAAACGCCTGGTATCTTT
ATAGTCCTGTCGGGTTTCGCCACCTCTGACTTGAGCGTCGATTTTTGTGATGCTCGTCAGGGGGGCGGAG
CCTATGGAAAAACGCCAGCAACGCGGCCTTTTTACGGTTCCTGGCCTTTTGCTGGCCTTTTGCTCACATG
TTCTTTCCTGCGTTATCCCCTGATTCTGTGGATAACCGTATTACCGCCTTTGAGTGAGCTGATACCGCTC
GCCGCAGCCGAACGACCGAGCGCAGCGAGTCAGTGAGCGAGGAAGCGGAAGAGCGCCCAATACGCAAACC
GCCTCTCCCCGCGCGTTGGCCGATTCATTAATGCAGCTGGCACGACAGGTTTCCCGACTGGAAAGCGGGC
AGTGAGCGCAACGCAATTAATGTGAGTTAGCTCACTCATTAGGCACCCCAGGCTTTACACTTTATGCTTC
CGGCTCGTATGTTGTGTGGAATTGTGAGCGGATAACAATTTCACACAGGAAACAGCTATGACCATGATTA
CGCCAAGCGCGCAATTAACCCTCACTAAAGGGAACAAAAGCTGGAGCTGCAAGCTTAATGTAGTCTTATG
CAATACTCTTGTAGTCTTGCAACATGGTAACGATGAGTTAGCAACATGCCTTACAAGGAGAGAAAAAGCA
CCGTGCATGCCGATTGGTGGAAGTAAGGTGGTACGATCGTGCCTTATTAGGAAGGCAACAGACGGGTCTG
ACATGGATTGGACGAACCACTGAATTGCCGCATTGCAGAGATATTGTATTTAAGTGCCTAGCTCGATACA
TAAACGGGTCTCTCTGGTTAGACCAGATCTGAGCCTGGGAGCTCTCTGGCTAACTAGGGAACCCACTGCT
TAAGCCTCAATAAAGCTTGCCTTGAGTGCTTCAAGTAGTGTGTGCCCGTCTGTTGTGTGACTCTGGTAAC
TAGAGATCCCTCAGACCCTTTTAGTCAGTGTGGAAAATCTCTAGCAGTGGCGCCCGAACAGGGACTTGAA
AGCGAAAGGGAAACCAGAGGAGCTCTCTCGACGCAGGACTCGGCTTGCTGAAGCGCGCACGGCAAGAGGC
GAGGGGCGGCGACTGGTGAGTACGCCAAAAATTTTGACTAGCGGAGGCTAGAAGGAGAGAGATGGGTGCG
AGAGCGTCAGTATTAAGCGGGGGAGAATTAGATCGCGATGGGAAAAAATTCGGTTAAGGCCAGGGGGAAA
GAAAAAATATAAATTAAAACATATAGTATGGGCAAGCAGGGAGCTAGAACGATTCGCAGTTAATCCTGGC
CTGTTAGAAACATCAGAAGGCTGTAGACAAATACTGGGACAGCTACAACCATCCCTTCAGACAGGATCAG
AAGAACTTAGATCATTATATAATACAGTAGCAACCCTCTATTGTGTGCATCAAAGGATAGAGATAAAAGA
CACCAAGGAAGCTTTAGACAAGATAGAGGAAGAGCAAAACAAAAGTAAGACCACCGCACAGCAAGCGGCC
GCTGATCTTCAGACCTGGAGGAGGAGATATGAGGGACAATTGGAGAAGTGAATTATATAAATATAAAGTA
GTAAAAATTGAACCATTAGGAGTAGCACCCACCAAGGCAAAGAGAAGAGTGGTGCAGAGAGAAAAAAGAG
CAGTGGGAATAGGAGCTTTGTTCCTTGGGTTCTTGGGAGCAGCAGGAAGCACTATGGGCGCAGCGTCAAT
GACGCTGACGGTACAGGCCAGACAATTATTGTCTGGTATAGTGCAGCAGCAGAACAATTTGCTGAGGGCT
ATTGAGGCGCAACAGCATCTGTTGCAACTCACAGTCTGGGGCATCAAGCAGCTCCAGGCAAGAATCCTGG
CTGTGGAAAGATACCTAAAGGATCAACAGCTCCTGGGGATTTGGGGTTGCTCTGGAAAACTCATTTGCAC
CACTGCTGTGCCTTGGAATGCTAGTTGGAGTAATAAATCTCTGGAACAGATTTGGAATCACACGACCTGG
ATGGAGTGGGACAGAGAAATTAACAATTACACAAGCTTAATACACTCCTTAATTGAAGAATCGCAAAACC
AGCAAGAAAAGAATGAACAAGAATTATTGGAATTAGATAAATGGGCAAGTTTGTGGAATTGGTTTAACAT
AACAAATTGGCTGTGGTATATAAAATTATTCATAATGATAGTAGGAGGCTTGGTAGGTTTAAGAATAGTT
TTTGCTGTACTTTCTATAGTGAATAGAGTTAGGCAGGGATATTCACCATTATCGTTTCAGACCCACCTCC
CAACCCCGAGGGGACAATTCTCGACCTCGAGACAAATGGCAGTATTCATCCACAA
Features (pLannotate 1.2.2; 28 found; start..end, strand, type, name):
      1..118     +  misc_feature   cPPT/CTS: central polypurine tract and central termination sequence of HIV-1
    172..486     +  promoter       tight TRE promoter: Tet-responsive promoter PTight, consisting of seven tet operator sequences followed by the minimal CMV promoter
    569..1555    +  CDS            MCU (fragment): MCU_HUMAN - Also known as C10orf42 From Homo sapiens (Human).
   1592..1615    +  CDS            FLAG: FLAG® epitope tag, followed by an enterokinase cleavage site
   1612..1683    +  CDS            MAT2A (fragment): METK2_HUMAN - Also known as AMS2, MATA2. Experimental evidence at protein level: Swiss-Prot protein existence level 1. Catalyzes the formation of S-adenosylmethionine from methionine and ATP. The reaction comprises two steps that are both catalyzed by the same enzyme: formation of S-adenosylmethionine (AdoMet) and triphosphate, and subsequent hydrolysis of the triphosphate. From Homo sapiens (Human).
   1692..2202    +  promoter       hPGK promoter: human phosphoglycerate kinase 1 promoter
   2218..2604    +  CDS            BSD: blasticidin S deaminase; Aspergillus terreus BSD; confers resistance to blasticidin
   2668..3365    +  CDS            rtTA3 (fragment): reverse tetracycline transactivator 3 activates expression from Tet-responsive promoters in the presence of doxycycline
   3295..3405    +  CDS            VP48: 3 tandem repeats of the minimal activation domain of herpes simplex virus VP16 (Cheng et al., 2013)
   3441..3989    +  misc_feature   WPRE (fragment): woodchuck hepatitis virus posttranscriptional regulatory element
   4015..4086    +  CDS            nef (fragment): NEF_HV1Z2 - Experimental evidence at protein level: Swiss-Prot protein existence level 1. Extracellular Nef protein targets CD4(+) T-lymphocytes for apoptosis by interacting with CXCR4 surface receptors. From Human immunodeficiency virus type 1 group M subtype D (isolate Z2/CDC-Z34) (HIV-1).
   4088..4321    +  LTR            3' LTR (ΔU3): self-inactivating 3' long terminal repeat (LTR) from HIV-1
   4393..4514    +  polyA_signal   SV40 poly(A) signal: SV40 polyadenylation signal
   4554..4689    +  rep_origin     SV40 ori: SV40 origin of replication
   4697..4760    +  promoter       AmpR promoter: bla
   4761..5621    +  CDS            AmpR: β-lactamase; bla; confers resistance to ampicillin, carbenicillin, and related antibiotics
   5792..6380    +  rep_origin     ori: high-copy-number ColE1/pMB1/pBR322/pUC origin of replication
   6563..6655    +  CDS            lacI (fragment): lac repressor; lacI; The lac repressor binds to the lac operator to inhibit transcription in E. coli. This inhibition can be relieved by adding lactose or isopropyl-β-D-thiogalactopyranoside (IPTG).
   6668..6689    +  protein_bind   CAP binding site: CAP binding activates transcription in the presence of cAMP. E. coli catabolite activator protein
   6704..6734    +  promoter       lac promoter: promoter for the E. coli lac operon
   6742..6758    +  protein_bind   lac operator: The lac repressor binds to the lac operator to inhibit transcription in E. coli. This inhibition can be relieved by adding lactose or isopropyl-β-D-thiogalactopyranoside (IPTG). lac repressor encoded by lacI
   6803..6821    +  promoter       T3 promoter: promoter for bacteriophage T3 RNA polymerase
   6849..7075    +  promoter       RSV promoter: Rous sarcoma virus enhancer/promoter
   7076..7256    +  LTR            5' LTR (truncated): truncated 5' long terminal repeat (LTR) from HIV-1
   7303..7428    +  misc_feature   HIV-1 Ψ: packaging signal of human immunodeficiency virus type 1
   7412..7775    +  CDS            HIV-1 gag (fragment): gag protein from human immunodeficiency virus 1; gag
   7921..8154    +  misc_feature   RRE: The Rev response element (RRE) of HIV-1 allows for Rev-dependent mRNA export from the nucleus to the cytoplasm.
   8531..8555    +  CDS            Rev (fragment): human immunodeficiency virus 1 (HIV-1) Rev protein; rev; enhances nuclear export of unspliced and incompletely spliced viral mRNAs
