[The description below was written by a language model from this plasmid's Addgene catalogue record and pLannotate feature annotations shown in this document.]
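Description:
pCW57.1-MCU-Flag-TetOFF is an 8.6 kb third-generation-style, self-inactivating HIV-1 lentiviral vector built on the pCW57.1-TetOFF backbone for tetracycline/doxycycline-repressible expression of the human mitochondrial calcium uniporter (MCU) in mammalian cells. It is propagated in E. coli through a high-copy ColE1/pUC-type origin with ampicillin selection (AmpR). The viral genome is transcribed from an RSV promoter fused to a truncated 5' LTR and carries the Ψ packaging signal with a partial gag sequence, the Rev response element, the cPPT/CTS, a WPRE and a ΔU3 3' LTR. An SV40 poly(A) signal and SV40 origin follow the 3' LTR. These elements allow packaging when helper functions are supplied in trans and leave an integrated provirus with inactive LTR promoters.

The payload comprises two expression units. The first is the tight TRE promoter (seven tet operators upstream of a minimal CMV promoter) driving the MCU coding sequence with a C-terminal FLAG epitope, introduced by Gibson assembly. Downstream, a human PGK promoter constitutively expresses blasticidin S deaminase for selection of transduced cells, followed by a tet transactivator carrying VP16-derived minimal activation repeats. The automated annotation labels this as a fragment of rtTA3, but the construct name and stated purpose indicate a Tet-Off arrangement, in which the transactivator binds the TRE without drug and doxycycline switches MCU-Flag off. How the two coding sequences are linked is not annotated. Short hits to MAT2A, nef and lacI are likely incidental annotation matches or backbone remnants. The vector suits stable cell lines in which tagged MCU expression can be shut off, for example to follow the protein's abundance or stability.
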