Addgene plasmid #185657: pCW57.1-MCU-Flag-TetOFF
Purpose: Tet/dox-repressible expression of C-terminus Flag tagged human mitochondrial calcium uniporter
Depositing lab: Dipayan Chaudhuri. Depositing organization: University of Utah. Publication: Mitochondrial calcium uniporter stabilization preserves energetic homeostasis during Complex I impairment. Balderas E, Eberhardt DR, Lee S, Pleinis JM, Sommakia S, Balynas AM, Yin X, Parker MC, Maguire CT, Cho S, Szulik MW, Bakhtina A, Bia RD, Friederich MW, Locke TM, Van Hove JLK, Drakos SG, Sancak Y, Tristani-Firouzi M, Franklin S, Rodan AR, Chaudhuri D. Nat Commun. 2022 May 19;13(1):2769. doi: 10.1038/s41467-022-30236-4. PubMed 35589699.
Backbone
  Vector backbone: pCW57.1-TetOFF
  Backbone size w/o insert (bp): 7479
  Total vector size (bp): 8595
  Vector type: Mammalian Expression, Lentiviral
  Selectable markers: Blasticidin
Growth in bacteria
  Bacterial resistance: Ampicillin, 100 μg/mL
  Growth temperature: 37°C
  Growth strain: NEB Stable
  Copy number: High Copy
Gene/Insert
  Gene/Insert name: Mitochondrial calcium uniporter
  Species: H. sapiens (human)
  Insert size (bp): 1116
  Entrez Gene: MCU (a.k.a. C10orf42, CCDC109A, HsMCU)
  Promoter: pTight TRE
  Tag / fusion protein: Flag (C terminal on insert)
  Cloning method: Gibson Cloning
  Sequencing primers: 5′ AGCTCGTTTAGTGAACCGTCAGATC
Terms and licenses: Academic/Nonprofit Terms; Industry Terms: Not Available to Industry
How to cite: pCW57.1-MCU-Flag-TetOFF was a gift from Dipayan Chaudhuri (Addgene plasmid # 185657 ; http://n2t.net/addgene:185657 ; RRID:Addgene_185657)
